Addgene plasmid #168376: pTL315
Purpose: pGBKT7 yeast two-hybrid plasmid
Depositing lab: Sophien Kamoun. Depositing organization: Sainsbury Laboratory, Norwich. Publication: A single amino acid polymorphism in a conserved effector of the multihost blast fungus pathogen expands host-target binding spectrum. Bentham AR, Petit-Houdenot Y, Win J, Chuma I, Terauchi R, Banfield MJ, Kamoun S, Langner T. PLoS Pathog. 2021 Nov 10;17(11):e1009957. doi: 10.1371/journal.ppat.1009957. eCollection 2021 Nov. PubMed 34758051.
Backbone
  Vector backbone: pGBKT7
  Vector type: Yeast Expression
Growth in bacteria
  Bacterial resistance: Kanamycin, 50 μg/mL
  Growth temperature: 37°C
  Growth strain: DH5alpha
  Copy number: High Copy
Gene/Insert
  Gene/Insert name: Os09g0408550
  Species: Oryza sativa
  Cloning method: Unknown
Terms and licenses: Academic/Nonprofit Terms; Industry Terms: Not Available to Industry
How to cite: pTL315 was a gift from Sophien Kamoun (Addgene plasmid # 168376 ; http://n2t.net/addgene:168376 ; RRID:Addgene_168376)
