[The description below was written by a language model from this plasmid's Addgene catalogue record and pLannotate feature annotations shown in this document.]
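Description:
pTL315 is a yeast two-hybrid "bait" plasmid built on the pGBKT7 backbone, carrying the rice (Oryza sativa) gene Os09g0408550 as its insert. It is an E. coli/Saccharomyces cerevisiae shuttle vector. In bacteria it replicates from a high-copy ColE1/pUC-type origin and is selected with kanamycin through a Tn5 aminoglycoside phosphotransferase (NeoR/KanR) gene driven by the AmpR promoter. In yeast it is maintained episomally by the 2μ origin and selected by complementation of tryptophan auxotrophy through the TRP1 marker with its own promoter. An f1 origin is also present, along with short remnants of lac, rop, bom and other backbone sequences that have no evident functional role.

The expression cassette consists of the constitutive yeast ADH1 promoter followed by the GAL4 DNA-binding domain, a T7 promoter, and then T7 and ADH1 terminators. The annotation tool did not label the roughly 600 nt interval between the T7 promoter and the T7 terminator. This is the position where the cloning site lies in this vector design, so the rice coding sequence presumably sits there as a fusion downstream of the GAL4 DNA-binding domain, although the record does not give the insert boundaries, the cloning method or any epitope tag. The T7 promoter in this position would allow in vitro transcription of the insert without the GAL4 portion.

In a two-hybrid assay, the DNA-binding-domain fusion is co-expressed with an activation-domain "prey" fusion, and reporter gene activation indicates an interaction. The associated publication concerns host-target binding by a conserved blast fungus effector, suggesting that this rice protein was tested as a candidate host target.
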