Features (pLannotate 1.2.2; 23 found; start..end, strand, type, name):
     30..734     +  promoter       ADH1 promoter: S. cerevisiae ADH1; promoter for alcohol dehydrogenase 1
    762..1202    +  CDS            GAL4 DNA binding domain: DNA binding domain of the GAL4 transcriptional activator; Saccharomyces cerevisiae GAL4 (truncated)
   1213..1231    +  promoter       T7 promoter: promoter for bacteriophage T7 RNA polymerase
   1835..1882    +  terminator     T7 terminator: transcription terminator for bacteriophage T7 RNA polymerase
   1909..2096    +  terminator     ADH1 terminator: S. cerevisiae ADH1; transcription terminator for the S. cerevisiae alcohol dehydrogenase 1 (ADH1) gene
   2144..2160    -  protein_bind   lac operator: The lac repressor binds to the lac operator to inhibit transcription in E. coli. This inhibition can be relieved by adding lactose or isopropyl-β-D-thiogalactopyranoside (IPTG). lac repressor encoded by lacI
   2168..2198    -  promoter       lac promoter: promoter for the E. coli lac operon
   2213..2234    -  protein_bind   CAP binding site: CAP binding activates transcription in the presence of cAMP. E. coli catabolite activator protein
   2247..2339    -  CDS            lacI (fragment): lac repressor; lacI; The lac repressor binds to the lac operator to inhibit transcription in E. coli. This inhibition can be relieved by adding lactose or isopropyl-β-D-thiogalactopyranoside (IPTG).
   2522..3110    -  rep_origin     ori: high-copy-number ColE1/pMB1/pBR322/pUC origin of replication
   3332..3348    +  polyA_signal   bGH poly(A) signal (fragment): bovine growth hormone polyadenylation signal
   3439..3486    -  polyA_signal   HSV TK poly(A) signal: herpes simplex virus thymidine kinase polyadenylation signal (Cole and Stacy, 1985)
   3545..3697    -  CDS            ble (fragment): BLE_KLEPN - Experimental evidence at protein level: Swiss-Prot protein existence level 1. Binding protein with a strong affinity to the bleomycin family of antibiotics. Binds to CL990; an antimitotic-antibiotic compound. From Klebsiella pneumoniae.
   3718..4512    -  CDS            NeoR/KanR: aminoglycoside phosphotransferase from Tn5; aph(3')-II (or nptII); confers resistance to neomycin, kanamycin, and G418 (Geneticin®)
   4513..4617    -  promoter       AmpR promoter: bla
   4644..5986    -  rep_origin     2μ ori: yeast 2μ plasmid origin of replication
   6054..6089    +  CDS            rop (fragment): Rop protein, which maintains plasmids at low copy number; rop
   6191..6240    +  misc_feature   bom (fragment): basis of mobility region from pBR322
   6379..6526    +  promoter       TRP1 promoter: S. cerevisiae TRP1
   6527..7201    +  CDS            TRP1: phosphoribosylanthranilate isomerase, required for tryptophan biosynthesis; S. cerevisiae TRP1; yeast auxotrophic marker
   7252..7303    +  misc_feature   bom (fragment): basis of mobility region from pBR322
   7331..7759    -  rep_origin     f1 ori (sequence partly withheld): f1 bacteriophage origin of replication; arrow indicates direction of (+) strand synthesis
   7763..29      -  CDS            lacZα (fragment) (across the origin): LacZα fragment of β-galactosidase; lacZ fragment
>Addgene plasmid #168376 | pTL315 | addgene full sequence | sequence record 349605 | Addgene NGS Result
CGGTGCGGGCCTCTTCGCTATTACGCCAGATCCTTTTGTTGTTTCCGGGTGTACAATATGGACTTCCTCT
TTTCTGGCAACCAAACCCATACATCGGGATTCCTATAATACCTTCGTTGGTCTCCCTAACATGTAGGTGG
CGGAGGGGAGATATACAATAGAACAGATACCAGACAAGACATAATGGGCTAAACAAGACTACACCAATTA
CACTGCCTCATTGATGGTGGTACATAACGAACTAATACTGTAGCCCTAGACTTGATAGCCATCATCATAT
CGAAGTTTCACTACCCTTTTTCCATTTGCCATCTATTGAAGTAATAATAGGCGCATGCAACTTCTTTTCT
TTTTTTTTCTTTTCTCTCTCCCCCGTTGTTGTCTCACCATATCCGCAATGACAAAAAAATGATGGAAGAC
ACTAAAGGAAAAAATTAACGACAAAGACAGCACCAACAGATGTCGTTGTTCCAGAGCTGATGAGGGGTAT
CTCGAAGCACACGAAACTTTTTCCTTCCTTCATTCACGCACACTACTCTCTAATGAGCAACGGTATACGG
CCTTCCTTCCAGTTACTTGAATTTGAAATAAAAAAAAGTTTGCTGTCTTGCTATCAAGTATAAATAGACC
TGCAATTATTAATCTTTTGTTTCCTCGTCATTGTTCTCGTTCCCTTTCTTCCTTGTTTCTTTTTCTGCAC
AATATTTCAAGCTATACCAAGCATACAATCAACTCCAAGCTTGAAGCAAGCCTCCTGAAAGATGAAGCTA
CTGTCTTCTATCGAACAAGCATGCGATATTTGCCGACTTAAAAAGCTCAAGTGCTCCAAAGAAAAACCGA
AGTGCGCCAAGTGTCTGAAGAACAACTGGGAGTGTCGCTACTCTCCCAAAACCAAAAGGTCTCCGCTGAC
TAGGGCACATCTGACAGAAGTGGAATCAAGGCTAGAAAGACTGGAACAGCTATTTCTACTGATTTTTCCT
CGAGAAGACCTTGACATGATTTTGAAAATGGATTCTTTACAGGATATAAAAGCATTGTTAACAGGATTAT
TTGTACAAGATAATGTGAATAAAGATGCCGTCACAGATAGATTGGCTTCAGTGGAGACTGATATGCCTCT
AACATTGAGACAGCATAGAATAAGTGCGACATCATCATCGGAAGAGAGTAGTAACAAAGGTCAAAGACAG
TTGACTGTATCGCCGGAATTTGTAATACGACTCACTATAGGGCGAGCCGCCATCATGGAGGAGCAGAAGC
TGATCTCAGAGGAGGACCTGCATATGGCCATGGAGGCCGAATTCACCCAGGAAAAGGAACTGAAAAGCCC
GAACAGCGTGAGCAGCATGATCGATGTGACCAGCGATGAGGTGGCCATCTGTAACAATGACGGCGAGAAC
GCCAAACTGGCCAATATCAGCACCACCAAAGACAGCAGCAGCAGCGCCGCAGGCAATGATAGCAGCGGTT
TCAAATGGCTGGGCCCGGAAAGCCATAGCAAGAAACGTGAGGAGCTGCAGATTCTGCTGGCCAAAGGTAT
CTACATCCACGAGCTGTATAAGGACAACCACGCCAACAATATGGTGCAGATCCGCTGGTTCCATACCCTG
AATAGCAGCGGCATTCAGCTGAGCCCGGCCATCGCCAACAACATTGATTGGCAGCCGTACCTGTGCATCC
GCCATATCGACGATGACAGCAACGTTAAAACTTTCGACATCGCCCAGCTGCAGGGCTATAGCGAACAGGA
GATCTTCCGCACCATTCTGGGTACCCCGCCGGCAGCAACCATCAATGTGACAGCCGGATCCGTCGACCTG
CAGCGGCCGCATAACTAGCATAACCCCTTGGGGCCTCTAAACGGGTCTTGAGGGGTTTTTTGCGCGCTTG
CAGCCAAGCTAATTCCGGGCGAATTTCTTATGATTTATGATTTTTATTATTAAATAAGTTATAAAAAAAA
TAAGTGTATACAAATTTTAAAGTGACTCTTAGGTTTTAAAACGAAAATTCTTATTCTTGAGTAACTCTTT
CCTGTAGGTCAGGTTGCTTTCTCAGGTATAGCATGAGGTCGCTCTTATTGACCACACCTCTACCGGCATG
CAAGCTTGGCGTAATCATGGTCATAGCTGTTTCCTGTGTGAAATTGTTATCCGCTCACAATTCCACACAA
CATACGAGCCGGAAGCATAAAGTGTAAAGCCTGGGGTGCCTAATGAGTGAGCTAACTCACATTAATTGCG
TTGCGCTCACTGCCCGCTTTCCAGTCGGGAAACCTGTCGTGCCAGCTGCATTAATGAATCGGCCAACGCG
CGGGGAGAGGCGGTTTGCGTATTGGGCGCTCTTCCGCTTCCTCGCTCACTGACTCGCTGCGCTCGGTCGT
TCGGCTGCGGCGAGCGGTATCAGCTCACTCAAAGGCGGTAATACGGTTATCCACAGAATCAGGGGATAAC
GCAGGAAAGAACATGTGAGCAAAAGGCCAGCAAAAGGCCAGGAACCGTAAAAAGGCCGCGTTGCTGGCGT
TTTTCCATAGGCTCCGCCCCCCTGACGAGCATCACAAAAATCGACGCTCAAGTCAGAGGTGGCGAAACCC
GACAGGACTATAAAGATACCAGGCGTTTCCCCCTGGAAGCTCCCTCGTGCGCTCTCCTGTTCCGACCCTG
CCGCTTACCGGATACCTGTCCGCCTTTCTCCCTTCGGGAAGCGTGGCGCTTTCTCATAGCTCACGCTGTA
GGTATCTCAGTTCGGTGTAGGTCGTTCGCTCCAAGCTGGGCTGTGTGCACGAACCCCCCGTTCAGCCCGA
CCGCTGCGCCTTATCCGGTAACTATCGTCTTGAGTCCAACCCGGTAAGACACGACTTATCGCCACTGGCA
GCAGCCACTGGTAACAGGATTAGCAGAGCGAGGTATGTAGGCGGTGCTACAGAGTTCTTGAAGTGGTGGC
CTAACTACGGCTACACTAGAAGAACAGTATTTGGTATCTGCGCTCTGCTGAAGCCAGTTACCTTCGGAAA
AAGAGTTGGTAGCTCTTGATCCGGCAAACAAACCACCGCTGGTAGCGGTGGTTTTTTTGTTTGCAAGCAG
CAGATTACGCGCAGAAAAAAAGGATCTCAAGAAGATCCTTTGATCTTTTCTACGGGGTCTGACGCTCAGT
GGAACGAAAACTCACGTTAAGGGATTTTGGTCATGAGATTATCAAAAAGGATCTTCACCTAGATCCTTTT
AAATTAAAAATGAAGTTTTAAATCAATCTAAAGTATATATGAGTAACCTGAGGCTATGGCAGGGCCTGCC
GCCCCGACGTTGGCTGCGAGCCCTGGGCCTTCACCCGAACTTGGGGGGTGGGGTGGGGAAAAGGAAGAAA
CGCGGGCGTATTGGCCCCAATGGGGTCTCGGTGGGGTATCGACAGAGTGCCAGCCCTGGGACCGAACCCC
GCGTTTATGAACAAACGACCCAACACCGTGCGTTTTATTCTGTCTTTTTATTGCCGTCATAGCGCGGGTT
CCTTCCGGTATTGTCTCCTTCCGTGTTTCAGTTAGCCTCCCCCTAGGGTGGGCGAAGAACTCCAGCATGA
GATCCCCGCGCTGGAGGATCATCCAGCCGGCGTCCCGGAAAACGATTCCGAAGCCCAACCTTTCATAGAA
GGCGGCGGTGGAATCGAAATCTCGTGATGGCAGGTTGGGCGTCGCTTGGTCGGTCATTTCGAACCCCAGA
GTCCCGCTCAGAAGAACTCGTCAAGAAGGCGATAGAAGGCGATGCGCTGCGAATCGGGAGCGGCGATACC
GTAAAGCACGAGGAAGCGGTCAGCCCATTCGCCGCCAAGCTCTTCAGCAATATCACGGGTAGCCAACGCT
ATGTCCTGATAGCGGTCCGCCACACCCAGCCGGCCACAGTCGATGAATCCAGAAAAGCGGCCATTTTCCA
CCATGATATTCGGCAAGCAGGCATCGCCATGAGTCACGACGAGATCCTCGCCGTCGGGCATGCTCGCCTT
GAGCCTGGCGAACAGTTCGGCTGGCGCGAGCCCCTGATGCTCTTCGTCCAGATCATCCTGATCGACAAGA
CCGGCTTCCATCCGAGTACGTGCTCGCTCGATGCGATGTTTCGCTTGGTGGTCGAATGGGCAGGTAGCCG
GATCAAGCGTATGCAGCCGCCGCATTGCATCAGCCATGATGGATACTTTCTCGGCAGGAGCAAGGTGAGA
TGACAGGAGATCCTGCCCCGGCACTTCGCCCAATAGCAGCCAGTCCCTTCCCGCTTCAGTGACAACGTCG
AGCACAGCTGCGCAAGGAACGCCCGTCGTGGCCAGCCACGATAGCCGCGCTGCCTCGTCTTGCAGTTCAT
TCAGGGCACCGGACAGGTCGGTCTTGACAAAAAGAACCGGGCGCCCCTGCGCTGACAGCCGGAACACGGC
GGCATCAGAGCAGCCGATTGTCTGTTGTGCCCAGTCATAGCCGAATAGCCTCTCCACCCAAGCGGCCGGA
GAACCTGCGTGCAATCCATCTTGTTCAATCATACTCTTCCTTTTTCAATATTATTGAAGCATTTATCAGG
GTTATTGTCTCATGAGCGGATACATATTTGAATGTATTTAGAAAAATAAACAAATAGGGGTTCCGCGCAC
ATTTCCCCGAAAAGTGCCACCTGAACGAAGCATCTGTGCTTCATTTTGTAGAACAAAAATGCAACGCGAG
AGCGCTAATTTTTCAAACAAAGAATCTGAGCTGCATTTTTACAGAACAGAAATGCAACGCGAAAGCGCTA
TTTTACCAACGAAGAATCTGTGCTTCATTTTTGTAAAACAAAAATGCAACGCGAGAGCGCTAATTTTTCA
AACAAAGAATCTGAGCTGCATTTTTACAGAACAGAAATGCAACGCGAGAGCGCTATTTTACCAACAAAGA
ATCTATACTTCTTTTTTGTTCTACAAAAATGCATCCCGAGAGCGCTATTTTTCTAACAAAGCATCTTAGA
TTACTTTTTTTCTCCTTTGTGCGCTCTATAATGCAGTCTCTTGATAACTTTTTGCACTGTAGGTCCGTTA
AGGTTAGAAGAAGGCTACTTTGGTGTCTATTTTCTCTTCCATAAAAAAAGCCTGACTCCACTTCCCGCGT
TTACTGATTACTAGCGAAGCTGCGGGTGCATTTTTTCAAGATAAAGGCATCCCCGATTATATTCTATACC
GATGTGGATTGCGCATACTTTGTGAACAGAAAGTGATAGCGTTGATGATTCTTCATTGGTCAGAAAATTA
TGAACGGTTTCTTCTATTTTGTCTCTATATACTACGTATAGGAAATGTTTACATTTTCGTATTGTTTTCG
ATTCACTCTATGAATAGTTCTTACTACAATTTTTTTGTCTAAAGAGTAATACTAGAGATAAACATAAAAA
ATGTAGAGGTCGAGTTTAGATGCAAGTTCAAGGAGCGAAAGGTGGATGGGTAGGTTATATAGGGATATAG
CACAGAGATATATAGCAAAGAGATACTTTTGAGCAATGTTTGTGGAAGCGGTATTCGCAATATTTTAGTA
GCTCGTTACAGTCCGGTGCGTTTTTGGTTTTTTGAAAGTGCGTCTTCAGAGCGCTTTTGGTTTTCAAAAG
CGCTCTGAAGTTCCTATACTTTCTAGAGAATAGGAACTTCGGAATAGGAACTTCAAAGCGTTTCCGAAAA
CGAGCGCTTCCGAAAATGCAACGCGAGCTGCGCACATACAGCTCACTGTTCACGTCGCACCTATATCTGC
GTGTTGCCTGTATATATATATACATGAGAAGAACGGCATAGTGCGTGTTTATGCTTAAATGCGTACTTAT
ATGCGTCTATTTATGTAGGATGAAAGGTAGTCTAGTACCTCCTGTGATATTATCCCATTCCATGCGGGGT
ATCGTATGCTTCCTTCAGCACTACCCTTTAGCTGTTCTATATGCTGCCACTCCTCAATTGGATTAGTCTC
ATCCTTCAATGCTATCATTTCCTTTGATATTGGATCATACTAAGAAACCATTATTATCATGACATTAACC
TATAAAAATAGGCGTATCACGAGGCCCTTTCGTCTCGCGCGTTTCGGTGATGACGGTGAAAACCTCTGAC
ACATGCAGCTCCCGGAGACGGTCACAGCTTGTCTGTAAGCGGATGCCGGGAGCAGACAAGCCCGTCAGGG
CGCGTCAGCGGGTGTTGGCGGGTGTCGGGGCTGGCTTAACTATGCGGCATCAGAGCAGATTGTACTGAGA
GTGCACCATAGATCAACGACATTACTATATATATAATATAGGAAGCATTTAATAGAACAGCATCGTAATA
TATGTGTACTTTGCAGTTATGACGCCAGATGGCAGTAGTGGAAGATATTCTTTATTGAAAAATAGCTTGT
CACCTTACGTACAATCTTGATCCGGAGCTTTTCTTTTTTTGCCGATTAAGAATTAATTCGGTCGAAAAAA
GAAAAGGAGAGGGCCAAGAGGGAGGGCATTGGTGACTATTGAGCACGTGAGTATACGTGATTAAGCACAC
AAAGGCAGCTTGGAGTATGTCTGTTATTAATTTCACAGGTAGTTCTGGTCCATTGGTGAAAGTTTGCGGC
TTGCAGAGCACAGAGGCCGCAGAATGTGCTCTAGATTCCGATGCTGACTTGCTGGGTATTATATGTGTGC
CCAATAGAAAGAGAACAATTGACCCGGTTATTGCAAGGAAAATTTCAAGTCTTGTAAAAGCATATAAAAA
TAGTTCAGGCACTCCGAAATACTTGGTTGGCGTGTTTCGTAATCAACCTAAGGAGGATGTTTTGGCTCTG
GTCAATGATTACGGCATTGATATCGTCCAACTGCATGGAGATGAGTCGTGGCAAGAATACCAAGAGTTCC
TCGGTTTGCCAGTTATTAAAAGACTCGTATTTCCAAAAGACTGCAACATACTACTCAGTGCAGCTTCACA
GAAACCTCATTCGTTTATTCCCTTGTTTGATTCAGAAGCAGGTGGGACAGGTGAACTTTTGGATTGGAAC
TCGATTTCTGACTGGGTTGGAAGGCAAGAGAGCCCCGAAAGCTTACATTTTATGTTAGCTGGTGGACTGA
CGCCAGAAAATGTTGGTGATGCGCTTAGATTAAATGGCGTTATTGGTGTTGATGTAAGCGGAGGTGTGGA
GACAAATGGTGTAAAAGACTCTAACAAAATAGCAAATTTCGTCAAAAATGCTAAGAAATAGGTTATTACT
GAGTAGTATTTATTTAAGTATTGTTTGTGCACTTGCCGATCTATGCGGTGTGAAATACCGCACAGATGCG
TAAGGAGAAAATACCGCATCAGGAAATTGTAAGCGTTAATATTTTGTTAAAATTCGCGTTAAATTTTTGT
TAAATCAGCTCATTTTTTAACCAATAGGCCGAAATCGGCAAAATCCCTTATAAATCAAAAGAATAGACCG
AGATAGGGT
[37 nt withheld, positions 7430-7466]
AAAGAACGTGGACTCCAACGTCAAAGG
[49 nt withheld, positions 7494-7542]
T
[91 nt withheld, positions 7544-7634]
G
[124 nt withheld, positions 7636-7759]
CCATTCGCCATTCAGGCTGCGCAACTGTTGGGAAGGGCGAT
