>Addgene plasmid #168376 | pTL315 | depositor partial sequence | sequence record 326476 | insert
GAATTCACCCAGGAAAAGGAACTGAAAAGCCCGAACAGCGTGAGCAGCATGATCGATGTGACCAGCGATG
AGGTGGCCATCTGTAACAATGACGGCGAGAACGCCAAACTGGCCAATATCAGCACCACCAAAGACAGCAG
CAGCAGCGCCGCAGGCAATGATAGCAGCGGTTTCAAATGGCTGGGCCCGGAAAGCCATAGCAAGAAACGT
GAGGAGCTGCAGATTCTGCTGGCCAAAGGTATCTACATCCACGAGCTGTATAAGGACAACCACGCCAACA
ATATGGTGCAGATCCGCTGGTTCCATACCCTGAATAGCAGCGGCATTCAGCTGAGCCCGGCCATCGCCAA
CAACATTGATTGGCAGCCGTACCTGTGCATCCGCCATATCGACGATGACAGCAACGTTAAAACTTTCGAC
ATCGCCCAGCTGCAGGGCTATAGCGAACAGGAGATCTTCCGCACCATTCTGGGTACCCCGCCGGCAGCAA
CCATCAATGTGACAGCCGGATCC
